>Addgene plasmid #144804 | TFORF3328 | addgene full sequence | sequence record 404400 | Addgene NGS Result
TTAATGTAGTCTTATGCAATACTCTTGTAGTCTTGCAACATGGTAACGATGAGTTAGCAACATGCCTTAC
AAGGAGAGAAAAAGCACCGTGCATGCCGATTGGTGGAAGTAAGGTGGTACGATCGTGCCTTATTAGGAAG
GCAACAGACGGGTCTGACATGGATTGGACGAACCACTGAATTGCCGCATTGCAGAGATATTGTATTTAAG
TGCCTAGCTCGATACATAAACGGGTCTCTCTGGTTAGACCAGATCTGAGCCTGGGAGCTCTCTGGCTAAC
TAGGGAACCCACTGCTTAAGCCTCAATAAAGCTTGCCTTGAGTGCTTCAAGTAGTGTGTGCCCGTCTGTT
GTGTGACTCTGGTAACTAGAGATCCCTCAGACCCTTTTAGTCAGTGTGGAAAATCTCTAGCAGTGGCGCC
CGAACAGGGACTTGAAAGCGAAAGGGAAACCAGAGGAGCTCTCTCGACGCAGGACTCGGCTTGCTGAAGC
GCGCACGGCAAGAGGCGAGGGGCGGCGACTGGTGAGTACGCCAAAAATTTTGACTAGCGGAGGCTAGAAG
GAGAGAGATGGGTGCGAGAGCGTCAGTATTAAGCGGGGGAGAATTAGATCGCGATGGGAAAAAATTCGGT
TAAGGCCAGGGGGAAAGAAAAAATATAAATTAAAACATATAGTATGGGCAAGCAGGGAGCTAGAACGATT
CGCAGTTAATCCTGGCCTGTTAGAAACATCAGAAGGCTGTAGACAAATACTGGGACAGCTACAACCATCC
CTTCAGACAGGATCAGAAGAACTTAGATCATTATATAATACAGTAGCAACCCTCTATTGTGTGCATCAAA
GGATAGAGATAAAAGACACCAAGGAAGCTTTAGACAAGATAGAGGAAGAGCAAAACAAAAGTAAGACCAC
CGCACAGCAAGCGGCCGCTGATCTTCAGACCTGGAGGAGGAGATATGAGGGACAATTGGAGAAGTGAATT
ATATAAATATAAAGTAGTAAAAATTGAACCATTAGGAGTAGCACCCACCAAGGCAAAGAGAAGAGTGGTG
CAGAGAGAAAAAAGAGCAGTGGGAATAGGAGCTTTGTTCCTTGGGTTCTTGGGAGCAGCAGGAAGCACTA
TGGGCGCAGCGTCAATGACGCTGACGGTACAGGCCAGACAATTATTGTCTGGTATAGTGCAGCAGCAGAA
CAATTTGCTGAGGGCTATTGAGGCGCAACAGCATCTGTTGCAACTCACAGTCTGGGGCATCAAGCAGCTC
CAGGCAAGAATCCTGGCTGTGGAAAGATACCTAAAGGATCAACAGCTCCTGGGGATTTGGGGTTGCTCTG
GAAAACTCATTTGCACCACTGCTGTGCCTTGGAATGCTAGTTGGAGTAATAAATCTCTGGAACAGATTTG
GAATCACACGACCTGGATGGAGTGGGACAGAGAAATTAACAATTACACAAGCTTAATACACTCCTTAATT
GAAGAATCGCAAAACCAGCAAGAAAAGAATGAACAAGAATTATTGGAATTAGATAAATGGGCAAGTTTGT
GGAATTGGTTTAACATAACAAATTGGCTGTGGTATATAAAATTATTCATAATGATAGTAGGAGGCTTGGT
AGGTTTAAGAATAGTTTTTGCTGTACTTTCTATAGTGAATAGAGTTAGGCAGGGATATTCACCATTATCG
TTTCAGACCCACCTCCCAACCCCGAGGGGACCCATGCATTGCATCTCAATTAGTCAGCAACCAGGTGTGG
AAAGTCCCCAGGCTCCCCAGCAGGCAGAAGTATGCAAAGCATGCGTCTCAATTAGTCAGCAACCATAGTC
CCGCCCCTAACTCCGCCCATCCCGCCCCTAACTCCGCCCAGTTCCGCCCATTCTCCGCCCCATGGCTGAC
TAATTTTTTTTATTTATGCAGAGGCCGAGGCCGCCTCGGCCTCTGAGCTATTCCAGAAGTAGTGAGGAGG
CTTTTTTGGAGGCCTAGGCTTTTGCAAAAAGCTTTCTAGAGGTACCACCGGAGCTTACCATGACCGAGTA
CAAGCCCACGGTGCGCCTCGCCACCCGCGACGACGTCCCCAGGGCCGTACGCACCCTCGCCGCCGCGTTC
GCCGACTACCCCGCCACGCGCCACACCGTCGATCCGGACCGCCACATCGAGCGGGTCACCGAGCTGCAAG
AACTCTTCCTCACGCGCGTCGGGCTCGACATCGGCAAGGTGTGGGTCGCGGACGACGGCGCCGCCGTGGC
GGTCTGGACCACGCCGGAGAGCGTCGAAGCGGGGGCGGTGTTCGCCGAGATCGGCCCGCGCATGGCCGAG
TTGAGCGGTTCCCGGCTGGCCGCGCAGCAACAGATGGAAGGCCTCCTGGCGCCGCACCGGCCCAAGGAGC
CCGCGTGGTTCCTGGCCACCGTCGGCGTCTCGCCCGACCACCAGGGCAAGGGTCTGGGCAGCGCCGTCGT
GCTCCCCGGAGTGGAGGCGGCCGAGCGCGCCGGGGTGCCCGCCTTCCTGGAGACCTCCGCGCCCCGCAAC
CTCCCCTTCTACGAGCGGCTCGGCTTCACCGTCACCGCCGACGTCGAGGTGCCCGAAGGACCGCGCACCT
GGTGCATGACCCGCAAGCCCGGTGCCAGTTAACGAATTCTAGATCTTGAGACAAATGGCAGTATTCATCC
ACAATTTTAAAAGAAAAGGGGGGATTGGGGGGTACAGTGCAGGGGAAAGAATAGTAGACATAATAGCAAC
AGACATACAAACTAAAGAATTACAAAAACAAATTACAAAAATTCAAAATTTTCGGGTTTATTACAGGGAC
AGCAGAGATCCACTTTGGCGCCGGCTCGAGGCCTGCAGGTGCAAAGATGGATAAAGTTTTAAACAGAGAG
GAATCTTTGCAGCTAATGGACCTTCTAGGTCTTGAAAGGAGTGGGAATTGGCTCCGGTGCCCGTCAGTGG
GCAGAGCGCACATCGCCCACAGTCCCCGAGAAGTTGGGGGGAGGGGTCGGCAATTGAACCGGTGCCTAGA
GAAGGTGGCGCGGGGTAAACTGGGAAAGTGATGTCGTGTACTGGCTCCGCCTTTTTCCCGAGGGTGGGGG
AGAACCGTATATAAGTGCAGTAGTCGCCGTGAACGTTCTTTTTCGCAACGGGTTTGCCGCCAGAACACAG
GTAAGTGCCGTGTGTGGTTCCCGCGGGCCTGGCCTCTTTACGGGTTATGGCCCTTGCGTGCCTTGAATTA
CTTCCACCTGGCTGCAGTACGTGATTCTTGATCCCGAGCTTCGGGTTGGAAGTGGGTGGGAGAGTTCGAG
GCCTTGCGCTTAAGGAGCCCCTTCGCCTCGTGCTTGAGTTGAGGCCTGGCCTGGGCGCTGGGGCCGCCGC
GTGCGAATCTGGTGGCACCTTCGCGCCTGTCTCGCTGCTTTCGATAAGTCTCTAGCCATTTAAAATTTTT
GATGACCTGCTGCGACGCTTTTTTTCTGGCAAGATAGTCTTGTAAATGCGGGCCAAGATCTGCACACTGG
TATTTCGGTTTTTGGGGCCGCGGGCGGCGACGGGGCCCGTGCGTCCCAGCGCACATGTTCGGCGAGGCGG
GGCCTGCGAGCGCGGCCACCGAGAATCGGACGGGGGTAGTCTCAAGCTGGCCGGCCTGCTCTGGTGCCTG
GCCTCGCGCCGCCGTGTATCGCCCCGCCCTGGGCGGCAAGGCTGGCCCGGTCGGCACCAGTTGCGTGAGC
GGAAAGATGGCCGCTTCCCGGCCCTGCTGCAGGGAGCTCAAAATGGAGGACGCGGCGCTCGGGAGAGCGG
GCGGGTGAGTCACCCACACAAAGGAAAAGGGCCTTTCCGTCCTCAGCCGTCGCTTCATGTGACTCCACGG
AGTACCGGGCGCCGTCCAGGCACCTCGATTAGTTCTCGAGCTTTTGGAGTACGTCGTCTTTAGGTTGGGG
GGAGGGGTTTTATGCGATGGAGTTTCCCCACACTGAGTGGGTGGAGACTGAAGTTAGGCCAGCTTGGCAC
TTGATGTAATTCTCCTTGGAATTTGCCCTTTTTGAGTTTGGATCTTGGTTCATTCTCAAGCCTCAGACAG
TGGTTCAAAGTTTTTTTCTTCCATTTCAGGTGTCGTGAGGCTAGCATCGATTGATCAACAAGTTTGTACA
AAAAAGTTGGCATGACCACAGCCCTGGAACCTGAGGACCAAAAAGGACTTCTGATAATTAAGGCAGAGGA
CCATTACTGGGGACAGGATTCCAGCTCACAAAAGTGCAGTCCTCACAGGAGGGAACTCTATAGACAACAC
TTCAGGAAGCTCTGCTATCAGGATGCACCTGGACCCCGTGAAGCTCTTACCCAGCTGTGGGAGCTCTGCC
GTCAGTGGCTGAGGCCAGAATGCCACACCAAGGAGCAGATTTTAGACCTGCTGGTGCTAGAACAGTTCCT
GAGCATTCTTCCTAAAGACCTGCAAGCATGGGTGCGTGCACACCATCCAGAGACTGGAGAGGAGGCAGTG
ACGGTACTGGAGGATCTGGAGAGAGAGCTTGATGAACCTGGAAAGCAGGTCCCAGGCAATTCAGAAAGAC
GGGACATACTCATGGACAAGTTGGCCCCCTTGGGAAGGCCATATGAATCACTGACTGTCCAGCTCCATCC
CAAAAAGACCCAGCTGGAGCAGGAAGCTGGGAAACCACAAAGGAATGGTGATAAAACTAGGACTAAGAAT
GAAGAGTTGTTCCAGAAGGAAGATATGCCCAAAGACAAGGAATTCCTTGGGGAGATAAATGACAGACTGA
ACAAAGATACTCCTCAGCATCCTAAGTCCAAAGATATTATTGAAAATGAGGGCAGATCAGAATGGCAACA
GAGGGAAAGAAGACGATATAAATGTGATGAATGTGGGAAAAGTTTCAGTCATAGCTCAGACCTTAGTAAA
CACAGGAGAACTCACACGGGAGAGAAGCCCTATAAATGTGATGAGTGTGGAAAAGCCTTCATTCAGCGCT
CACATCTCATTGGACATCATAGAGTACACACGGGAGTAAAACCCTATAAATGTAAAGAATGTGGGAAAGA
CTTCAGTGGGCGCACAGGTCTTATTCAGCATCAGAGAATCCACACAGGTGAAAAACCCTATGAATGTGAT
GAGTGTGGAAGGCCTTTCCGAGTAAGTTCAGCTCTTATTAGACATCAAAGAATTCATACCGCAAATAAAC
TCTACTACCCAACTTTCTTGTACAAAGTGGTTGATATCGGTAAGCCTATCCCTAACCCTCTCCTCGGTCT
CGATTCTACGTAGTAATGAACTAGTCCGTAACTTGAAAGTATTTCGATTTCTTGGCTTTATATATCTTGT
GGAAAGGACGAGGCGGGGTGGTGACGGTCGCGTACACGCGTTAAGTCGACAATCAACCTCTGGATTACAA
AATTTGTGAAAGATTGACTGGTATTCTTAACTATGTTGCTCCTTTTACGCTATGTGGATACGCTGCTTTA
ATGCCTTTGTATCATGCTATTGCTTCCCGTATGGCTTTCATTTTCTCCTCCTTGTATAAATCCTGGTTGC
TGTCTCTTTATGAGGAGTTGTGGCCCGTTGTCAGGCAACGTGGCGTGGTGTGCACTGTGTTTGCTGACGC
AACCCCCACTGGTTGGGGCATTGCCACCACCTGTCAGCTCCTTTCCGGGACTTTCGCTTTCCCCCTCCCT
ATTGCCACGGCGGAACTCATCGCCGCCTGCCTTGCCCGCTGCTGGACAGGGGCTCGGCTGTTGGGCACTG
ACAATTCCGTGGTGTTGTCGGGGAAATCATCGTCCTTTCCTTGGCTGCTCGCCTGTGTTGCCACCTGGAT
TCTGCGCGGGACGTCCTTCTGCTACGTCCCTTCGGCCCTCAATCCAGCGGACCTTCCTTCCCGCGGCCTG
CTGCCGGCTCTGCGGCCTCTTCCGCGTCTTCGCCTTCGCCCTCAGACGAGTCGGATCTCCCTTTGGGCCG
CCTCCCCGCGTCGACTTTAAGACCAATGACTTACAAGGCAGCTGTAGATCTTAGCCACTTTTTAAAAGAA
AAGGGGGGACTGGAAGGGCTAATTCACTCCCAACGAAGACAAGATCTGCTTTTTGCTTGTACTGGGTCTC
TCTGGTTAGACCAGATCTGAGCCTGGGAGCTCTCTGGCTAACTAGGGAACCCACTGCTTAAGCCTCAATA
AAGCTTGCCTTGAGTGCTTCAAGTAGTGTGTGCCCGTCTGTTGTGTGACTCTGGTAACTAGAGATCCCTC
AGACCCTTTTAGTCAGTGTGGAAAATCTCTAGCAGTACGTATAGTAGTTCATGTCATCTTATTATTCAGT
ATTTATAACTTGCAAAGAAATGAATATCAGAGAGTGAGAGGAACTTGTTTATTGCAGCTTATAATGGTTA
CAAATAAAGCAATAGCATCACAAATTTCACAAATAAAGCATTTTTTTCACTGCATTCTAGTTGTGGTTTG
TCCAAACTCATCAATGTATCTTATCATGTCTGGCTCTAGCTATCCCGCCCCTAACTCCGCCCATCCCGCC
CCTAACTCCGCCCAGTTCCGCCCATTCTCCGCCCCATGGCTGACTAATTTTTTTTATTTATGCAGAGGCC
GAGGCCGCCTCGGCCTCTGAGCTATTCCAGAAGTAGTGAGGAGGCTTTTTTGGAGGCCTAGGGACGTACC
CAATTCGCCCTATAGTGAGTCGTATTACGCGCGCTCACTGGCCGTCGTTTTACAACGTCGTGACTGGGAA
AACCCTGGCGTTACCCAACTTAATCGCCTTGCAGCACATCCCCCTTTCGCCAGCTGGCGTAATAGCGAAG
AGGCCCGCACCGATCGCCCTTCCCAACAGTTGCGCAGCCTGAATGGCGAATGGG
[124 nt withheld, positions 6845-6968]
C
[91 nt withheld, positions 6970-7060]
A
[49 nt withheld, positions 7062-7110]
CCTTTGACGTTGGAGTCCACGTTCTTT
[37 nt withheld, positions 7138-7174]
ACCCTATCTCGGTCTATTCTTTTGATTTATAAGGGATTTTGCCGATTTCGGCCTATTGGTTAAAAAATGA
GCTGATTTAACAAAAATTTAACGCGAATTTTAACAAAATATTAACGCTTACAATTTAGGTGGCACTTTTC
GGGGAAATGTGCGCGGAACCCCTATTTGTTTATTTTTCTAAATACATTCAAATATGTATCCGCTCATGAG
ACAATAACCCTGATAAATGCTTCAATAATATTGAAAAAGGAAGAGTATGAGTATTCAACATTTCCGTGTC
GCCCTTATTCCCTTTTTTGCGGCATTTTGCCTTCCTGTTTTTGCTCACCCAGAAACGCTGGTGAAAGTAA
AAGATGCTGAAGATCAGTTGGGTGCACGAGTGGGTTACATCGAACTGGATCTCAACAGCGGTAAGATCCT
TGAGAGTTTTCGCCCCGAAGAACGTTTTCCAATGATGAGCACTTTTAAAGTTCTGCTATGTGGCGCGGTA
TTATCCCGTATTGACGCCGGGCAAGAGCAACTCGGTCGCCGCATACACTATTCTCAGAATGACTTGGTTG
AGTACTCACCAGTCACAGAAAAGCATCTTACGGATGGCATGACAGTAAGAGAATTATGCAGTGCTGCCAT
AACCATGAGTGATAACACTGCGGCCAACTTACTTCTGACAACGATCGGAGGACCGAAGGAGCTAACCGCT
TTTTTGCACAACATGGGGGATCATGTAACTCGCCTTGATCGTTGGGAACCGGAGCTGAATGAAGCCATAC
CAAACGACGAGCGTGACACCACGATGCCTGTAGCAATGGCAACAACGTTGCGCAAACTATTAACTGGCGA
ACTACTTACTCTAGCTTCCCGGCAACAATTAATAGACTGGATGGAGGCGGATAAAGTTGCAGGACCACTT
CTGCGCTCGGCCCTTCCGGCTGGCTGGTTTATTGCTGATAAATCTGGAGCCGGTGAGCGTGGGTCTCGCG
GTATCATTGCAGCACTGGGGCCAGATGGTAAGCCCTCCCGTATCGTAGTTATCTACACGACGGGGAGTCA
GGCAACTATGGATGAACGAAATAGACAGATCGCTGAGATAGGTGCCTCACTGATTAAGCATTGGTAACTG
TCAGACCAAGTTTACTCATATATACTTTAGATTGATTTAAAACTTCATTTTTAATTTAAAAGGATCTAGG
TGAAGATCCTTTTTGATAATCTCATGACCAAAATCCCTTAACGTGAGTTTTCGTTCCACTGAGCGTCAGA
CCCCGTAGAAAAGATCAAAGGATCTTCTTGAGATCCTTTTTTTCTGCGCGTAATCTGCTGCTTGCAAACA
AAAAAACCACCGCTACCAGCGGTGGTTTGTTTGCCGGATCAAGAGCTACCAACTCTTTTTCCGAAGGTAA
CTGGCTTCAGCAGAGCGCAGATACCAAATACTGTTCTTCTAGTGTAGCCGTAGTTAGGCCACCACTTCAA
GAACTCTGTAGCACCGCCTACATACCTCGCTCTGCTAATCCTGTTACCAGTGGCTGCTGCCAGTGGCGAT
AAGTCGTGTCTTACCGGGTTGGACTCAAGACGATAGTTACCGGATAAGGCGCAGCGGTCGGGCTGAACGG
GGGGTTCGTGCACACAGCCCAGCTTGGAGCGAACGACCTACACCGAACTGAGATACCTACAGCGTGAGCT
ATGAGAAAGCGCCACGCTTCCCGAAGGGAGAAAGGCGGACAGGTATCCGGTAAGCGGCAGGGTCGGAACA
GGAGAGCGCACGAGGGAGCTTCCAGGGGGAAACGCCTGGTATCTTTATAGTCCTGTCGGGTTTCGCCACC
TCTGACTTGAGCGTCGATTTTTGTGATGCTCGTCAGGGGGGCGGAGCCTATGGAAAAACGCCAGCAACGC
GGCCTTTTTACGGTTCCTGGCCTTTTGCTGGCCTTTTGCTCACATGTTCTTTCCTGCGTTATCCCCTGAT
TCTGTGGATAACCGTATTACCGCCTTTGAGTGAGCTGATACCGCTCGCCGCAGCCGAACGACCGAGCGCA
GCGAGTCAGTGAGCGAGGAAGCGGAAGAGCGCCCAATACGCAAACCGCCTCTCCCCGCGCGTTGGCCGAT
TCATTAATGCAGCTGGCACGACAGGTTTCCCGACTGGAAAGCGGGCAGTGAGCGCAACGCAATTAATGTG
AGTTAGCTCACTCATTAGGCACCCCAGGCTTTACACTTTATGCTTCCGGCTCGTATGTTGTGTGGAATTG
TGAGCGGATAACAATTTCACACAGGAAACAGCTATGACCATGATTACGCCAAGCGCGCAATTAACCCTCA
CTAAAGGGAACAAAAGCTGGAGCTGCAAGC
Features (pLannotate 1.2.2; 34 found; start..end, strand, type, name):
      5..231     +  promoter       RSV promoter: Rous sarcoma virus enhancer/promoter
    232..412     +  LTR            5' LTR (truncated): truncated 5' long terminal repeat (LTR) from HIV-1
    459..584     +  misc_feature   HIV-1 Ψ: packaging signal of human immunodeficiency virus type 1
    568..931     +  CDS            HIV-1 gag (fragment): gag protein from human immunodeficiency virus 1; gag
   1077..1310    +  misc_feature   RRE: The Rev response element (RRE) of HIV-1 allows for Rev-dependent mRNA export from the nucleus to the cytoplasm.
   1687..1713    +  CDS            Rev (fragment): human immunodeficiency virus 1 (HIV-1) Rev protein; rev; enhances nuclear export of unspliced and incompletely spliced viral mRNAs
   1720..1743    +  promoter       SV40 promoter (fragment): SV40 early promoter
   1744..1815    +  promoter       SV40 promoter (fragment): SV40 enhancer and early promoter
   1839..1974    +  rep_origin     SV40 ori: SV40 origin of replication
   2020..2616    +  CDS            PuroR (fragment): puromycin N-acetyltransferase; pac from Streptomyces; confers resistance to puromycin
   2665..2782    +  misc_feature   cPPT/CTS: central polypurine tract and central termination sequence of HIV-1
   2847..2913    +  CDS            small t antigen (fragment): SV40 (simian virus 40) small t antigen
   2920..4098    +  promoter       EF-1α promoter: strong constitutive promoter for human elongation factor EF-1α
   4119..4136    +  protein_bind   attB1 (fragment): mutant version of attB; core recombination site for the Gateway® BP reaction BP Clonase™
   4142..4930    +  CDS            ZSCAN16 (fragment): ZSC16_HUMAN - Also known as ZNF392, ZNF435. Experimental evidence at protein level: Swiss-Prot protein existence level 1. May be involved in transcriptional regulation. From Homo sapiens (Human).
   5187..5211    -  protein_bind   attB2: mutant version of attB; recombination site for the Gateway® BP reaction BP Clonase™
   5219..5260    +  CDS            V5 tag: epitope tag from simian virus 5
   5276..5329    +  promoter       U6 promoter (fragment): RNA polymerase III promoter for human U6 snRNA
   5371..5959    +  misc_feature   WPRE: woodchuck hepatitis virus posttranscriptional regulatory element
   6010..6029    +  misc_feature   cPPT/CTS (fragment): central polypurine tract and central termination sequence of HIV-1
   6031..6264    +  LTR            3' LTR (ΔU3): self-inactivating 3' long terminal repeat (LTR) from HIV-1
   6342..6463    +  polyA_signal   SV40 poly(A) signal: SV40 polyadenylation signal
   6503..6638    +  rep_origin     SV40 ori: SV40 origin of replication
   6659..6677    -  promoter       T7 promoter: promoter for bacteriophage T7 RNA polymerase
   6685..6840    +  CDS            lacZα (fragment): LacZα fragment of β-galactosidase; lacZ fragment
   6845..7273    +  rep_origin     f1 ori (sequence partly withheld): f1 bacteriophage origin of replication; arrow indicates direction of (+) strand synthesis
   7326..7430    +  promoter       AmpR promoter: bla
   7431..8291    +  CDS            AmpR: β-lactamase; bla; confers resistance to ampicillin, carbenicillin, and related antibiotics
   8462..9050    +  rep_origin     ori: high-copy-number ColE1/pMB1/pBR322/pUC origin of replication
   9233..9325    +  CDS            lacI (fragment): lac repressor; lacI; The lac repressor binds to the lac operator to inhibit transcription in E. coli. This inhibition can be relieved by adding lactose or isopropyl-β-D-thiogalactopyranoside (IPTG).
   9338..9359    +  protein_bind   CAP binding site: CAP binding activates transcription in the presence of cAMP. E. coli catabolite activator protein
   9374..9404    +  promoter       lac promoter: promoter for the E. coli lac operon
   9412..9428    +  protein_bind   lac operator: The lac repressor binds to the lac operator to inhibit transcription in E. coli. This inhibition can be relieved by adding lactose or isopropyl-β-D-thiogalactopyranoside (IPTG). lac repressor encoded by lacI
   9473..9491    +  promoter       T3 promoter: promoter for bacteriophage T3 RNA polymerase
