[The description below was written by a language model from this plasmid's Addgene catalogue record and pLannotate feature annotations shown in this document.]
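Description:
TFORF3328 is a third-generation-style, self-inactivating lentiviral expression plasmid built on the pLX_TRC317 backbone for overexpressing the human zinc-finger and SCAN domain transcription factor ZSCAN16 in mammalian cells. It is maintained in E. coli through a high-copy ColE1/pUC-type origin with ampicillin resistance (AmpR), and the backbone also carries an f1 origin and remnants of a lac/lacZα cloning region flanked by T7 and T3 promoters. The viral portion begins with an RSV promoter fused to a truncated HIV-1 5' LTR, which drives genomic RNA production in packaging cells, followed by the Ψ packaging signal with a gag fragment, the Rev response element for nuclear export, and a cPPT/CTS. It ends with a WPRE and a ΔU3 3' LTR, so the integrated provirus lacks LTR promoter activity. An SV40 poly(A) signal lies downstream of the 3' LTR.

Two expression units sit between the LTRs. An SV40 early promoter/origin drives puromycin N-acetyltransferase for selecting transduced cells. A full-length EF-1α promoter drives the ZSCAN16 ORF, which was introduced by Gateway cloning and is therefore flanked by attB1 and attB2 sites, with a V5 epitope tag just after attB2 at the C terminus. The annotation matches only part of the insert to the ZSCAN16 reference protein, which may reflect the particular transcript isoform noted by the depositor. The construct belongs to a barcoded transcription factor ORF collection in which each vector carries a unique 24-bp barcode, not annotated in the feature table, so that individual factors can be identified in pooled overexpression screens such as directed differentiation studies. The depositor notes that the plasmid can be prone to recombination.
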