Addgene plasmid #144804: TFORF3328
Purpose: Lentiviral vector for overexpressing transcription factor ORFs with unique 24-bp barcodes. Barcodes facilitate identification of transcription factors in pooled screens.
Depositing lab: Feng Zhang. Depositing organization: Broad Institute. Publication: A transcription factor atlas of directed differentiation. Joung J, Ma S, Tay T, Geiger-Schuller KR, Kirchgatterer PC, Verdine VK, Guo B, Arias-Garcia MA, Allen WE, Singh A, Kuksenko O, Abudayyeh OO, Gootenberg JS, Fu Z, Macrae RK, Buenrostro JD, Regev A, Zhang F. Cell. 2023 Jan 5;186(1):209-229.e26. doi: 10.1016/j.cell.2022.11.026. PubMed 36608654.
Backbone
  Vector backbone: pLX_TRC317
  Backbone manufacturer: Broad Institute Genetic Perturbation Platform
  Backbone size w/o insert (bp): 8264
  Vector type: Mammalian Expression, Lentiviral
  Selectable markers: Puromycin
Growth in bacteria
  Bacterial resistance: Ampicillin, 100 μg/mL
  Growth temperature: 37°C
  Growth strain: NEB Stable
  Copy number: High Copy
Gene/Insert
  Gene/Insert name: ZSCAN16
  Species: H. sapiens (human)
  Insert size (bp): 1250
  Entrez Gene: ZSCAN16 (a.k.a. ZNF392, ZNF435, FLJ22191, dJ265C24.3)
  Promoter: EF1a
  Tag / fusion protein: V5 (C terminal on insert)
  Cloning method: Gateway Cloning
  Sequencing primers: 5′ GGGTGGAGACTGAAGTTAGGCCAG; 3′ CACATAGCGTAAAAGGAGCAACATAG
Resource information
  A portion of this plasmid was derived from a plasmid made by: Broad Institute Genetic Perturbation Platform
Terms and licenses: Academic/Nonprofit Terms; Industry Terms: Not Available to Industry
Depositor comments: NM_001320555.1 Please test multiple small colonies in case of plasmid recombination. To make this collection available in a timely manner, a portion of this collection was not fully sequenced by Addgene. If an Addgene verified full plasmid sequence is not available, please contact us prior to placing an order to request the full sequence.
How to cite: TFORF3328 was a gift from Feng Zhang (Addgene plasmid # 144804 ; http://n2t.net/addgene:144804 ; RRID:Addgene_144804)
