>Addgene plasmid #144804 | TFORF3328 | depositor partial sequence | sequence record 286527 | Insert
ATCGATTGATCAACAAGTTTGTACAAAAAAGTTGGCATGACCACAGCCCTGGAACCTGAGGACCAAAAAG
GACTTCTGATAATTAAGGCAGAGGACCATTACTGGGGACAGGATTCCAGCTCACAAAAGTGCAGTCCTCA
CAGGAGGGAACTCTATAGACAACACTTCAGGAAGCTCTGCTATCAGGATGCACCTGGACCCCGTGAAGCT
CTTACCCAGCTGTGGGAGCTCTGCCGTCAGTGGCTGAGGCCAGAATGCCACACCAAGGAGCAGATTTTAG
ACCTGCTGGTGCTAGAACAGTTCCTGAGCATTCTTCCTAAAGACCTGCAAGCATGGGTGCGTGCACACCA
TCCAGAGACTGGAGAGGAGGCAGTGACGGTACTGGAGGATCTGGAGAGAGAGCTTGATGAACCTGGAAAG
CAGGTCCCAGGCAATTCAGAAAGACGGGACATACTCATGGACAAGTTGGCCCCCTTGGGAAGGCCATATG
AATCACTGACTGTCCAGCTCCATCCCAAAAAGACCCAGCTGGAGCAGGAAGCTGGGAAACCACAAAGGAA
TGGTGATAAAACTAGGACTAAGAATGAAGAGTTGTTCCAGAAGGAAGATATGCCCAAAGACAAGGAATTC
CTTGGGGAGATAAATGACAGACTGAACAAAGATACTCCTCAGCATCCTAAGTCCAAAGATATTATTGAAA
ATGAGGGCAGATCAGAATGGCAACAGAGGGAAAGAAGACGATATAAATGTGATGAATGTGGGAAAAGTTT
CAGTCATAGCTCAGACCTTAGTAAACACAGGAGAACTCACACGGGAGAGAAGCCCTATAAATGTGATGAG
TGTGGAAAAGCCTTCATTCAGCGCTCACATCTCATTGGACATCATAGAGTACACACGGGAGTAAAACCCT
ATAAATGTAAAGAATGTGGGAAAGACTTCAGTGGGCGCACAGGTCTTATTCAGCATCAGAGAATCCACAC
AGGTGAAAAACCCTATGAATGTGATGAGTGTGGAAGGCCTTTCCGAGTAAGTTCAGCTCTTATTAGACAT
CAAAGAATTCATACCGCAAATAAACTCTACTACCCAACTTTCTTGTACAAAGTGGTTGATATCGGTAAGC
CTATCCCTAACCCTCTCCTCGGTCTCGATTCTACGTAGTAATGAACTAGTCCGTAACTTGAAAGTATTTC
GATTTCTTGGCTTTATATATCTTGTGGAAAGGACGAGGCGGGGTGGTGACGGTCGCGTAC
