>Addgene plasmid #144804 | TFORF3328 | depositor partial sequence | sequence record 286528 | Barcode
GGCGGGGTGGTGACGGTCGCGTAC
